>Addgene plasmid #106389 | pBBR1k-J23107-GFPuv | addgene full sequence | sequence record 212665 | Addgene NGS Result
TTGACAATTAATCATCCGGCTCGTATAATGTGTGGAATTGTGAGCGGATAACAATTTCAGAATTCAAAAG
ATCTTTTAAGAAGGAGATATACATATGAGTAAAGGAGAAGAACTTTTCACTGGAGTTGTCCCAATTCTTG
TTGAATTAGATGGTGATGTTAATGGGCACAAATTTTCTGTCAGTGGAGAGGGTGAAGGTGATGCAACATA
CGGAAAACTTACCCTTAAATTTATTTGCACTACTGGAAAACTACCTGTTCCGTGGCCAACACTTGTCACT
ACTTTCTCTTATGGTGTTCAATGCTTTTCCCGTTATCCGGATCACATGAAACGGCATGACTTTTTCAAGA
GTGCCATGCCCGAAGGTTATGTACAGGAACGCACTATATCTTTCAAAGATGACGGGAACTACAAGACGCG
TGCTGAAGTCAAGTTTGAAGGTGATACCCTTGTTAATCGTATCGAGTTAAAAGGTATTGATTTTAAAGAA
GATGGAAACATTCTCGGACACAAACTGGAGTACAACTATAACTCACACAATGTATACATCACGGCAGACA
AACAAAAGAATGGAATCAAAGCTAACTTCAAAATTCGCCACAACATTGAAGATGGCTCCGTTCAACTAGC
AGACCATTATCAACAAAATACTCCAATTGGCGATGGCCCTGTCCTTTTACCAGACAACCATTACCTGTCC
ACACAATCTGCCCTTTCGAAAGATCCCAACGAAAAGCGTGACCACATGGTCCTTCTTGAGTTTGTAACTG
CTGCTGGGATTACACATGGCATGGATGAGCTCTACAAATAAGGATCCAAACTCGAGTAAGGATCTCCAGG
CATCAAATAAAACGAAAGGCTCAGTCGAAAGACTGGGCCTTTCGTTTTATCTGTTGTTTGTCGGTGAACG
CTCTCTACTAGAGTCACACTGGCTCACCTTCGGCTGGGCCTTTCTGCGTTTATACCTAGGCTACAGCCGA
TAGTCTGGAACAGCGCACTTACGGGTTGCTGCGCAACCCAAGTGCTACCGGCGCGGCAGCGTGACCCGTG
TCGGCGGCTCCAACGGCTCGCCATCGTCCAGAAAACACGGCTCATCGGGCATCGGCAGGCGCTGCTGCCC
GCGCCGTTCCCATTCCTCCGTTTCGGTCAAGGCTGGCAGGTCTGGTTCCATGCCCGGAATGCCGGGCTGG
CTGGGCGGCTCCTCGCCGGGGCCGGTCGGTAGTTGCTGCTCGCCCGGATACAGGGTCGGGATGCGGCGCA
GGTCGCCATGCCCCAACAGCGATTCGTCCTGGTCGTCGTGATCAACCACCACGGCGGCACTGAACACCGA
CAGGCGCAACTGGTCGCGGGGCTGGCCCCACGCCACGCGGTCATTGACCACGTAGGCCGACACGGTGCCG
GGGCCGTTGAGCTTCACGACGGAGATCCAGCGCTCGGCCACCAAGTCCTTGACTGCGTATTGGACCGTCC
GCAAAGAACGTCCGATGAGCTTGGAAAGTGTCTTCTGGCTGACCACCACGGCGTTCTGGTGGCCCATCTG
CGCCACGAGGTGATGCAGCAGCATTGCCGCCGTGGGTTTCCTCGCAATAAGCCCGGCCCACGCCTCATGC
GCTTTGCGTTCCGTTTGCACCCAGTGACCGGGCTTGTTCTTGGCTTGAATGCCGATTTCTCTGGACTGCG
TGGCCATGCTTATCTCCATGCGGTAGGGGTGCCGCACGGTTGCGGCACCATGCGCAATCAGCTGCAACTT
TTCGGCAGCGCGACAACAATTATGCGTTGCGTAAAAGTGGCAGTCAATTACAGATTTTCTTTAACCTACG
CAATGAGCTATTGCGGGGGGTGCCGCAATGAGCTGTTGCGTACCCCCCTTTTTTAAGTTGTTGATTTTTA
AGTCTTTCGCATTTCGCCCTATATCTAGTTCTTTGGTGCCCAAAGAAGGGCACCCCTGCGGGGTTCCCCC
ACGCCTTCGGCGCGGCTCCCCCTCCGGCAAAAAGTGGCCCCTCCGGGGCTTGTTGATCGACTGCGCGGCC
TTCGGCCTTGCCCAAGGTGGCGCTGCCCCCTTGGAACCCCCGCACTCGCCGCCGTGAGGCTCGGGGGGCA
GGCGGGCGGGCTTCGCCCTTCGACTGCCCCCACTCGCATAGGCTTGGGTCGTTCCAGGCGCGTCAAGGCC
AAGCCGCTGCGCGGTCGCTGCGCGAGCCTTGACCCGCCTTCCACTTGGTGTCCAACCGGCAAGCGAAGCG
CGCAGGCCGCAGGCCGGAGGCTTTTCCCCAGAGAAAATTAAAAAAATTGATGGGGCAAGGCCGCAGGCCG
CGCAGTTGGAGCCGGTGGGTATGTGGTCGAAGGCTGGGTAGCCGGTGGGCAATCCCTGTGGTCAAGCTCG
TGGGCAGGCGCAGCCTGTCCATCAGCTTGTCCAGCAGGGTTGTCCACGGGCCGAGCGAAGCGAGCCAGCC
GGTGGCCGCTCGCGGCCATCGTCCACATATCCTAGTGCTTGGATTCTCACCAATAAAAAACGCCCGGCGG
CAACCGAGCGTTCTGAACAAATCCAGATGGAGTTCTGAGGTCATTACTGGATCTATCAACAGGAGTCCAA
GCGAGCTCTCGAACCCCAGAGTCCCGCTCAGAAGAACTCGTCAAGAAGGCGATAGAAGGCGATGCGCTGC
GAATCGGGAGCGGCGATACCGTAAAGCACGAGGAAGCGGTCAGCCCATTCGCCGCCAAGCTCTTCAGCAA
TATCACGGGTAGCCAACGCTATGTCCTGATAGCGGTCCGCCACACCCAGCCGGCCACAGTCGATGAATCC
AGAAAAGCGGCCATTTTCCACCATGATATTCGGCAAGCAGGCATCGCCATGGGTCACGACGAGATCCTCG
CCGTCGGGCATGCGCGCCTTGAGCCTGGCGAACAGTTCGGCTGGCGCGAGCCCCTGATGCTCTTCGTCCA
GATCATCCTGATCGACAAGACCGGCTTCCATCCGAGTACGTGCTCGCTCGATGCGATGTTTCGCTTGGTG
GTCGAATGGGCAGGTAGCCGGATCAAGCGTATGCAGCCGCCGCATTGCATCAGCCATGATGGATACTTTC
TCGGCAGGAGCAAGGTGAGATGACAGGAGATCCTGCCCCGGCACTTCGCCCAATAGCAGCCAGTCCCTTC
CCGCTTCAGTGACAACGTCGAGCACAGCTGCGCAAGGAACGCCCGTCGTGGCCAGCCACGATAGCCGCGC
TGCCTCGTCCTGCAGTTCATTCAGGGCACCGGACAGGTCGGTCTTGACAAAAAGAACCGGGCGCCCCTGC
GCTGACAGCCGGAACACGGCGGCATCAGAGCAGCCGATTGTCTGTTGTGCCCAGTCATAGCCGAATAGCC
TCTCCACCCAAGCGGCCGGAGAACCTGCGTGCAATCCATCTTGTTCAATCATGCGAAACGATCCTCATCC
TGTCTCTTGATCAGATCATGATCCCCTGCGCCATCAGATCCTTGGCGGCAAGAAAGCCATCCAGTTTACT
TTGCAGGGCTTCCCAACCTTACCAGAGGGCGCCCCAGCTGGCAATTCCGACGTCGACACCATCGAATTTA
CGGCTAGCTCAGCCCTAGGTATTATGCTAGCAAGAGAGTCAATTCAGGGTGGTGAATGTGAAACCAGTAA
CGTTATACGATGTCGCAGAGTATGCCGGTGTCTCTTATCAGACCGTTTCCCGCGTGGTGAACCAGGCCAG
CCACGTTTCTGCGAAAACGCGGGAAAAAGTGGAAGCGGCGATGGCGGAGCTGAATTACATTCCCAACCGC
GTGGCACAACAACTGGCGGGCAAACAGTCGTTGCTGATTGGCGTTGCCACCTCCAGTCTGGCCCTGCACG
CGCCGTCGCAAATTGTCGCGGCGATTAAATCTCGCGCCGATCAACTGGGTGCCAGCGTGGTGGTGTCGAT
GGTAGAACGAAGCGGCGTCGAAGCCTGTAAAGCGGCGGTGCACAATCTTCTCGCGCAACGCGTCAGTGGG
CTGATCATTAACTATCCGCTGGATGACCAGGATGCCATTGCTGTGGAAGCTGCCTGCACTAATGTTCCGG
CGTTATTTCTTGATGTCTCTGACCAGACACCCATCAACAGTATTATTTTCTCCCATGAAGACGGTACGCG
ACTGGGCGTGGAGCATCTGGTCGCATTGGGTCACCAGCAAATCGCGCTGTTAGCGGGCCCATTAAGTTCT
GTCTCGGCGCGTCTGCGTCTGGCTGGCTGGCATAAATATCTCACTCGCAATCAAATTCAGCCGATAGCGG
AACGGGAAGGCGACTGGAGTGCCATGTCCGGTTTTCAACAAACCATGCAAATGCTGAATGAGGGCATCGT
TCCCACTGCGATGCTGGTTGCCAACGATCAGATGGCGCTGGGCGCAATGCGCGCCATTACCGAGTCCGGG
CTGCGCGTTGGTGCGGATATCTCGGTAGTGGGATACGACGATACCGAAGACAGCTCATGTTATATCCCGC
CGTTAACCACCATCAAACAGGATTTTCGCCTGCTGGGGCAAACCAGCGTGGACCGCTTGCTGCAACTCTC
TCAGGGCCAGGCGGTGAAGGGCAATCAGCTGTTGCCCGTCTCACTGGTGAAAAGAAAAACCACCCTGGCG
CCCAATACGCAAACCGCCTCTCCCCGCGCGTTGGCCGATTCATTAATGCAGCTGGCACGACAGGTTTCCC
GACTGGAAAGCGGGCAGTGAGCGCAACGCAATTAATGTAAGTTAGCGCGAATTGATCTGGTTTGACAGCT
TATCATCGACTGCACGGTGCACCAATGCTTCTGGCGTCAGGCAGCCATCGGAAGCTGTGGTATGGCTGTG
CAGGTCGTAAATCACTGCATAATTCGTGTCGCTCAAGGCGCACTCCCGTTCTGGATAATGTTTTTTGCGC
CGACATCATAACGGTTCTGGCAAATATTCTGAAATGAGCTG
Features (pLannotate 1.2.2; 14 found; start..end, strand, type, name):
      1..30      +  promoter       trc promoter: strong E. coli promoter; hybrid between the trp and lac UV5 promoters
     38..54      +  protein_bind   lac operator: The lac repressor binds to the lac operator to inhibit transcription in E. coli. This inhibition can be relieved by adding lactose or isopropyl-β-D-thiogalactopyranoside (IPTG). lac repressor encoded by lacI
     95..808     +  CDS            &alpha;GFP: &alpha;GFP is a basic (constitutively fluorescent) long stokes shift fluorescent protein published in 1996, derived from Aequorea victoria.
    844..915     +  terminator     rrnB T1 terminator: transcription terminator T1 from the E. coli rrnB gene
    931..958     +  terminator     T7Te terminator: phage T7 early transcription terminator
   1025..1687    -  CDS            pBBR1 Rep: replication protein for the broad-host-range plasmid pBBR1 from Bordetella bronchiseptica
   1688..2459    -  rep_origin     pBBR1 oriV: replication origin of the broad-host-range plasmid pBBR1 from Bordetella bronchiseptica; requires the pBBR1 Rep protein for replication
   2493..2587    -  terminator     lambda t0 terminator: transcription terminator from phage lambda
   2621..3412    -  CDS            neo: KKA2_KLEPN - Also known as kan, nptII. Experimental evidence at protein level: Swiss-Prot protein existence level 1. Resistance to kanamycin, neomycin, paromomycin, ribostamycin, butirosin and gentamicin B. From Klebsiella pneumoniae.
   3444..3548    -  CDS            tnpA (fragment): TN5P_ECOLX - Also known as tnp. Experimental evidence at protein level: Swiss-Prot protein existence level 1. Mediates transposition of transposon Tn5 by a 'cut and paste' mechanism. First, the monomeric transposase binds the 19 bp inverted DNA repeats flanking the transposon. Then, dimerization of the DNA- bound transposase creates a synaptic DNA complex. After nicking of the first DNA strand, excision of the transposon proceeds through a series of intermediates. The transposase then mediates the insertion of the transposon at a new site by strand transfer. The activity of the wild- type tran
   3602..3627    +  promoter       lacIq promoter (fragment): lacI (mutant); In the lacIq allele, a single base change in the promoter boosts expression of the lacI gene about 10-fold.
   3628..4710    +  CDS            lacI: lac repressor; lacI; The lac repressor binds to the lac operator to inhibit transcription in E. coli. This inhibition can be relieved by adding lactose or isopropyl-β-D-thiogalactopyranoside (IPTG).
   4752..4769    +  promoter       tet promoter (fragment): E. coli promoter for tetracycline efflux protein gene
   4765..4866    -  CDS            yciV (fragment): RNAAM_ECOLI - Also known as trpH From Escherichia coli (strain K12).
