[The description below was written by a language model from this plasmid's Addgene catalogue record and pLannotate feature annotations shown in this document.]
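Description:
pBBR1k-J23107-GFPuv is a low-copy, broad-host-range bacterial expression plasmid of about 4.9 kb, built by Gibson cloning on the pSEVA234 backbone. It replicates through the pBBR1 oriV together with its cognate Rep protein, a replicon from Bordetella bronchiseptica that functions in many Gram-negative hosts, and it is selected with kanamycin through the neo (nptII) gene. A short Tn5 transposase fragment annotated next to neo is probably residual sequence carried along with the resistance cassette. A lambda t0 terminator sits between the marker and the replication module.

The payload is a GFPuv reporter, which the annotation software labels as an Aequorea victoria-derived GFP variant. It is placed under the hybrid trc promoter with a downstream lac operator and is followed by the rrnB T1 and T7Te terminators. The plasmid also carries lacI, so the Lac repressor holds the trc promoter off until IPTG or lactose relieves repression. According to the catalogue entry, the distinguishing feature of this version is that lacI is expressed from the constitutive synthetic Anderson promoter J23107. The automated feature table does not name that promoter and instead reports only a fragmentary lacIq promoter match immediately upstream of lacI, consistent with a replaced or modified promoter in that region. Small fragment hits to a tet promoter and yciV near the trc region are most likely incidental matches.

The associated work concerns genetic tools for reliable gene expression in Pseudomonas putida. This suggests the plasmid is one of a series in which the repressor level is set by promoter choice, with GFPuv fluorescence reporting the leakiness and inducibility of the trc system.
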