Addgene plasmid #106389: pBBR1k-J23107-GFPuv
Purpose: pBBR1k-GFPuv with Anderson promoter J23107 expressing lacI
Depositing lab: Brian Pfleger. Depositing organization: University of Wisconsin, Madison. Publication: Genetic tools for reliable gene expression and recombineering in Pseudomonas putida. Cook TB, Rand JM, Nurani W, Courtney DK, Liu SA, Pfleger BF. J Ind Microbiol Biotechnol. 2018 Jan 3. pii: 10.1007/s10295-017-2001-5. doi: 10.1007/s10295-017-2001-5. PubMed 29299733.
Backbone
  Vector backbone: pSEVA234
  Vector type: Bacterial Expression
Growth in bacteria
  Bacterial resistance: Kanamycin, 50 μg/mL
  Growth temperature: 37°C
  Growth strain: DH5alpha
  Copy number: Low Copy
Gene/Insert
  Gene/Insert name: GFPuv
  Species: Synthetic
  Promoter: trc
  Cloning method: Gibson Cloning
  Sequencing primers: 5′ na
Terms and licenses: Academic/Nonprofit Terms; Industry Terms: Not Available to Industry
How to cite: pBBR1k-J23107-GFPuv was a gift from Brian Pfleger (Addgene plasmid # 106389 ; http://n2t.net/addgene:106389 ; RRID:Addgene_106389)
